>Addgene plasmid #106432 | pUBQ10::ZF108_3xFLAG_TET1cd | addgene full sequence | sequence record 205493 | Addgene NGS Result
AATGTTTAACTTTGTTTTAGGGCGACTGCCCTGCTGCGTAACATCGTTGCTGCTCCATAACATCAAACAT
CGACCCACGGCGTAACGCGCTTGCTGCTTGGATGCCCGAGGCATAGACTGTACCCCAAAAAAACAGTCAT
AACAAGCCATGAAAACCGCCACTGCGCCGTTACCACCGCTGCGTTCGGTCAAGGTTCTGGACCAGTTGCG
TGAGCGCATGGCGCCGGCGGTCGAGTGGCGACGGCGCGGCTTGTCCGCGCCCTGGTAGATTGCCTGGCCG
TAGGCCAGCCATTTTTGAGCGGCCAGCGGCCGCGATAGGCCGACGCGAAGCGGCGGGGCGTAGGGAGCGC
AGCGACCGAAGGGTAGGCGCTTTTTGCAGCTCTTCGGCTGTGCGCTGGCCAGACAGTTATGCACAGGCCA
GGCGGGTTTTAAGAGTTTTAATAAGTTTTAAAGAGTTTTAGGCGGAAAAATCGCCTTTTTTCTCTTTTAT
ATCAGTCACTTACATGTGTGACCGGTTCCCAATGTACGGCTTTGGGTTCCCAATGTACGGGTTCCGGTTC
CCAATGTACGGCTTTGGGTTCCCAATGTACGTGCTATCCACAGGAAAGAGACCTTTTCGACCTTTTTCCC
CTGCTAGGGCAATTTGCCCTAGCATCTGCTCCGTACATTAGGAACCGGCGGATGCTTCGCCCTCGATCAG
GTTGCGGTAGCGCATGACTAGGATCGGGCCAGCCTGCCCCGCCTCCTCCTTCAAATCGTACTCCGGCAGG
TCATTTGACCCGATCAGCTTGCGCACGGTGAAACAGAACTTCTTGAACTCTCCGGCGCTGCCACTGCGTT
CGTAGATCGTCTTGAACAACCATCTGGCTTCTGCCTTGCCTGCGGCGCGGCGTGCCAGGCGGTAGAGAAA
ACGGCCGATGCCGGGATCGATCAAAAAGTAATCGGGGTGAACCGTCAGCACGTCCGGGTTCTTGCCTTCT
GTGATCTCGCGGTACATCCAATCAGCTAGCTCGATCTCGATGTACTCCGGCCGCCCGGTTTCGCTCTTTA
CGATCTTGTAGCGGCTAATCAAGGCTTCACCCTCGGATACCGTCACCAGGCGGCCGTTCTTGGCCTTCTT
CGTACGCTGCATGGCAACGTGCGTGGTGTTTAACCGAATGCAGGTTTCTACCAGGTCGTCTTTCTGCTTT
CCGCCATCGGCTCGCCGGCAGAACTTGAGTACGTCCGCAACGTGTGGACGGAACACGCGGCCGGGCTTGT
CTCCCTTCCCTTCCCGGTATCGGTTCATGGATTCGGTTAGATGGGAAACCGCCATCAGTACCAGGTCGTA
ATCCCACACACTGGCCATGCCGGCCGGCCCTGCGGAAACCTCTACGTGCCCGTCTGGAAGCTCGTAGCGG
ATCACCTCGCCAGCTCGTCGGTCACGCTTCGACAGACGGAAAACGGCCACGTCCATGATGCTGCGACTAT
CGCGGGTGCCCACGTCATAGAGCATCGGAACGAAAAAATCTGGTTGCTCGTCGCCCTTGGGCGGCTTCCT
AATCGACGGCGCACCGGCTGCCGGCGGTTGCCGGGATTCTTTGCGGATTCGATCAGCGGCCGCTTGCCAC
GATTCACCGGGGCGTGCTTCTGCCTCGATGCGTTGCCGCTGGGCGGCCTGCGCGGCCTTCAACTTCTCCA
CCAGGTCATCACCCAGCGCCGCGCCGATTTGTACCGGGCCGGATGGTTTGCGACCGCTCACGCCGATTCC
TCGGGCTTGGGGGTTCCAGTGCCATTGCAGGGCCGGCAGGCAACCCAGCCGCTTACGCCTGGCCAACCGC
CCGTTCCTCCACACATGGGGCATTCCACGGCGTCGGTGCCTGGTTGTTCTTGATTTTCCATGCCGCCTCC
TTTAGCCGCTAAAATTCATCTACTCATTTATTCATTTGCTCATTTACTCTGGTAGCTGCGCGATGTATTC
AGATAGCAGCTCGGTAATGGTCTTGCCTTGGCGTACCGCGTACATCTTCAGCTTGGTGTGATCCTCCGCC
GGCAACTGAAAGTTGACCCGCTTCATGGCTGGCGTGTCTGCCAGGCTGGCCAACGTTGCAGCCTTGCTGC
TGCGTGCGCTCGGACGGCCGGCACTTAGCGTGTTTGTGCTTTTGCTCATTTTCTCTTTACCTCATTAACT
CAAATGAGTTTTGATTTAATTTCAGCGGCCAGCGCCTGGACCTCGCGGGCAGCGTCGCCCTCGGGTTCTG
ATTCAAGAACGGTTGTGCCGGCGGCGGCAGTGCCTGGGTAGCTCACGCGCTGCGTGATACGGGACTCAAG
AATGGGCAGCTCGTACCCGGCCAGCGCCTCGGCAACCTCACCGCCGATGCGCGTGCCTTTGATCGCCCGC
GACACGACAAAGGCCGCTTGTAGCCTTCCATCCGTGACCTCAATGCGCTGCTTAACCAGCTCCACCAGGT
CGGCGGTGGCCCATATGTCGTAAGGGCTTGGCTGCACCGGAATCAGCACGAAGTCGGCTGCCTTGATCGC
GGACACAGCCAAGTCCGCCGCCTGGGGCGCTCCGTCGATCACTACGAAGTCGCGCCGGCCGATGGCCTTC
ACGTCGCGGTCAATCGTCGGGCGGTCGATGCCGACAACGGTTAGCGGTTGATCTTCCCGCACGGCCGCCC
AATCGCGGGCACTGCCCTGGGGATCGGAATCGACTAACAGAACATCGGCCCCGGCGAGTTGCAGGGCGCG
GGCTAGATGGGTTGCGATGGTCGTCTTGCCTGACCCGCCTTTCTGGTTAAGTACAGCGATAACCTTCATG
CGTTCCCCTTGCGTATTTGTTTATTTACTCATCGCATCATATACGCAGCGACCGCATGACGCAAGCTGTT
TTACTCAAATACACATCACCTTTTTAGACGGCGGCGCTCGGTTTCTTCAGCGGCCAAGCTGGCCGGCCAG
GCCGCCAGCTTGGCATCAGACAAACCGGCCAGGATTTCATGCAGCCGCACGGTTGAGACGTGCGCGGGCG
GCTCGAACACGTACCCGGCCGCGATCATCTCCGCCTCGATCTCTTCGGTAATGAAAAACGGTTCGTCCTG
GCCGTCCTGGTGCGGTTTCATGCTTGTTCCTCTTGGCGTTCATTCTCGGCGGCCGCCAGGGCGTCGGCCT
CGGTCAATGCGTCCTCACGGAAGGCACCGCGCCGCCTGGCCTCGGTGGGCGTCACTTCCTCGCTGCGCTC
AAGTGCGCGGTACAGGGTCGAGCGATGCACGCCAAGCAGTGCAGCCGCCTCTTTCACGGTGCGGCCTTCC
TGGTCGATCAGCTCGCGGGCGTGCGCGATCTGTGCCGGGGTGAGGGTAGGGCGGGGGCCAAACTTCACGC
CTCGGGCCTTGGCGGCCTCGCGCCCGCTCCGGGTGCGGTCGATGATTAGGGAACGCTCGAACTCGGCAAT
GCCGGCGAACACGGTCAACACCATGCGGCCGGCCGGCGTGGTGGTGTCGGCCCACGGCTCTGCCAGGCTA
CGCAGGCCCGCGCCGGCCTCCTGGATGCGCTCGGCAATGTCCAGTAGGTCGCGGGTGCTGCGGGCCAGGC
GGTCTAGCCTGGTCACTGTCACAACGTCGCCAGGGCGTAGGTGGTCAAGCATCCTGGCCAGCTCCGGGCG
GTCGCGCCTGGTGCCGGTGATCTTCTCGGAAAACAGCTTGGTGCAGCCGGCCGCGTGCAGTTCGGCCCGT
TGGTTGGTCAAGTCCTGGTCGTCGGTGCTGACGCGGGCATAGCCCAGCAGGCCAGCGGCGGCGCTCTTGT
TCATGGCGTAATGTCTCCGGTTCTAGTCGCAAGTATTCTACTTTATGCGACTAAAACACGCGACAAGAAA
ACGCCAGGAAAAGGGCAGGGCGGCAGCCTGTCGCGTAACTTAGGACTTGTGCGACATGTCGTTTTCAGAA
GACGGCTGCACTGAACGTCAGAAGCCGACTGCACTATAGCAGCGGAGGGGTTGGATCAAAGTACTTTGAT
CCCGAGGGGAACCCTGTGGTTGGCATGCACATACAAATGGACGAACGGATAAACCTTTTCACGCCCTTTT
AAATATCCGATTATTCTAATAAACGCTCTTTTCTCTTAGGTTTACCCGCCAATATATCCTGTCAAACACT
GATAGTTTAAACTGAAGGCGGGAAACGACAATCTGATCCAAGCTCAAGCTGCTCTAGCATTCGCCATTCA
GGCTGCGCAACTGTTGGGAAGGGCGATCGGTGCGGGCCTCTTCGCTATTACGCCAGCTGGCGAAAGGGGG
ATGTGCTGCAAGGCGATTAAGTTGGGTAACGCCAGGGTTTTCCCAGTCACGACGTTGTAAAACGACGGCC
AGTGCCAAGCTTGCATGCCTGCAGGTCGACTCTAGAGGATCCCCGGGTACCGGGCCCCCCCTCGAGGCGC
GCCACGCGTAGTCTAGCTCAACAGAGCTTTTAACCCAAATTGGTACAATAGAATACAACTTTAGATCATA
ATTCTCAAAAGAAAGAGATTCCTTAGCTATTCTATCTGCCACTCCATTTCCTTCTCGGCTTGTATGCACA
AGCATAAAATCCTCAAACTTGCTAAGTAGATACTTTATGTCTTGGATAATTGGATTGAGACTTGACAAGC
ATAACTTTCATGTAACCAAAGACACAAGTTGCTGAGAATCCACCTCAAAAATGATCTTCCTATAATTGAA
TCGGGATAATGACAGCACAGCCCATCTAAGAGCCTCCACTTCTACTTCCAGCACGCTTCTTACTTTTACC
ACAGCTCTTGCACCTAACCATAACACCTTCCCTGTATGATCGCGAAGCACCCACCCTAAGCCACATTTTA
ATCCTTCTGTTGGCCATGCCCCATCAAAGTTGCACTTAACCCAAGATTGTGGTGGAGCTTCCCATGTTTC
TCGTCTGTCCCGACGGTGTTGTGGTTGGTGCTTTCCTTACATTCTGAGCCTCTTTCCTTCTAATCCACTC
ATCTGCATCTTCTTGTGTCCTTACTAATACCTCATTGGTTCCAAATTCCCTCCCTTTAAGCACCAGCTCG
TTTCTGTTCTTCCACAGCCTCCCAAGTATCCAAGGGACTAAAGCCTCCACATTCTTCAGATCAGGATATT
CTTGTTTAAGATGTTGAACTCTATGGAGGTTTGTATGAACTGATGATCTAGGACCGGATAAGTTCCCTTC
TTCATAGCGAACTTATTCAAAGAATGTTTTGTGTATCATTCTTGTTACATTGTTATTAATGAAAAAATAT
TATTGGTCATTGGACTGAACACGAGTGTTAAATATGGACCAGGCCCCAAATAAGATCCATTGATATATGA
ATTAAATAACAAGAATAAATCGAGTCACCAAACCACTTGCCTTTTTTAACGAGACTTGTTCACCAACTTG
ATACAAAAGTCATTATCCTATGCAAATCAATAATCATACAAAAATATCCAATAACACTAAAAAATTAAAA
GAAATGGATAATTTCACAATATGTTATACGATAAAGAAGTTACTTTTCCAAGAAATTCACTGATTTTATA
AGCCCACTTGCATTAGATAAATGGCAAAAAAAAACAAAAAGGAAAAGAAATAAAGCACGAAGAATTCTAG
AAAATACGAAATACGCTTCAATGCAGTGGGACCCACGGTTCAATTATTGCCAATTTTCAGCTCCACCGTA
TATTTAAAAAATAAAACGATAATGCTAAAAAAATATAAATCGTAACGATCGTTAAATCTCAACGGCTGGA
TCTTATGACGACCGTTAGAAATTGTGGTTGTCGACGAGTCAGTAATAAACGGCGTCAAAGTGGTTGCAGC
CGGCACACACGAGTCGTGTTTATCAACTCAAAGCACAAATACTTTTCCTCAACCTAAAAATAAGGCAATT
AGCCAAAAACAACTTTGCGTGTAAACAACGCTCAATACACGTGTCATTTTATTATTAGCTATTGCTTCAC
CGCCTTAGCTTTCTCGTGACCTAGTCGTCCTCGTCTTTTCTTCTTCTTCTTCTATAAAACAATACCCAAA
GAGCTCTTCTTCTTCACAATTCAGATTTCAATTTCTCAAAATCTTAAAAACTTTCTCTCAATTCTCTCTA
CCGTGATCAAGGTAAATTTCTGTGTTCCTTATTCTCTCAAAATCTTCGATTTTGTTTTCGTTCGATCCCA
ATTTCGTATATGTTCTTTGGTTTAGATTCTGTTAATCTTAGATCGAAGACGATTTTCTGGGTTTGATCGT
TAGATATCATCTTAATTCTCGATTAGGGTTTCATAGATATCATCCGATTTGTTCAAATAATTTGAGTTTT
GTCGAATAATTACTCTTCGATTTGTGATTTCTATCTAGATCTGGTGTTAGTTTCTAGTTTGTGCGATCGA
ATTTGTCGATTAATCTGAGTTTTTCTGATTAACAGACGCGTCCATGGTTGGGTACCAACAAATGGCTGGT
GGACTTAACGATATCTTCGAAGCTCAGAAGATTGAATGGCATGAGGATACTGGTGGATCTAGCATCCCCG
GACTTGAGGTTCTTTTCCAAGGACCTCTCGAGCCTTATAAATGCCCTGAGTGTGGAAAATCTTTCTCTCA
ATCTGGAGATCTTAGGAGGCACCAAAGGACCCATACCGGTGAAAAACCTTATAAATGCCCTGAGTGTGGA
AAATCATTCAGTAGGAGTGATCATCTTACCACCCATCAGAGGACCCATACTGGTGAAAAACCTTATAAAT
GCCCTGAGTGTGGAAAATCATTCTCACAATCTTCATCTCTTGTTAGGCATCAGAGGACTCATACCGGAGA
AAAACCTTATAAATGCCCTGAGTGTGGAAAATCATTCTCAACATCTGGAAACCTTGTTAGGCACCAAAGG
ACCCATACTGGTGAAAAACCTTATAAATGCCCTGAGTGTGGAAAATCATTCTCTCAGAGAGCAAACCTTA
GGGCTCATCAAAGGACACACACTGGAGAAAAACCTTATAAATGCCCTGAGTGTGGAAAATCTTTCTCTAG
GAGTGATAAGCTCACCGAGCATCAAAGGACTCACACCGGACTCGAGGACTACAAAGACGATGACGACAAA
GACTACAAAGACGATGACGACAAAGACTACAAAGACGATGACGACAAAAAGCTTGATATCGCCATGGGGG
GCGCGCCAAGCTATCAAACAAGTTTGTACAAAAAAGCAGGCTCCGCGGCCGCCCCCTTCACCATGGGATC
CCTGCCCACCTGCAGCTGTCTTGATCGAGTTATACAAAAAGACAAAGGCCCATATTATACACACCTTGGG
GCAGGACCAAGTGTTGCTGCTGTCAGGGAAATCATGGAGAATAGGTATGGTCAAAAAGGAAACGCAATAA
GGATAGAAATAGTAGTGTACACCGGTAAAGAAGGGAAAAGCTCTCATGGGTGTCCAATTGCTAAGTGGGT
TTTAAGAAGAAGCAGTGATGAAGAAAAAGTTCTTTGTTTGGTCCGGCAGCGTACAGGCCACCACTGTCCA
ACTGCTGTGATGGTGGTGCTCATCATGGTGTGGGATGGCATCCCTCTTCCAATGGCCGACCGGCTATACA
CAGAGCTCACAGAGAATCTAAAGTCATACAATGGGCACCCTACCGACAGAAGATGCACCCTCAATGAAAA
TCGTACCTGTACATGTCAAGGAATTGATCCAGAGACTTGTGGAGCTTCATTCTCTTTTGGCTGTTCATGG
AGTATGTACTTTAATGGCTGTAAGTTTGGTAGAAGCCCAAGCCCCAGAAGATTTAGAATTGATCCAAGCT
CTCCCTTACATGAAAAAAACCTTGAAGATAACTTACAGAGTTTGGCTACACGATTAGCTCCAATTTATAA
GCAGTATGCTCCAGTAGCTTACCAAAATCAGGTGGAATATGAAAATGTTGCCCGAGAATGTCGGCTTGGC
AGCAAGGAAGGTCGACCCTTCTCTGGGGTCACTGCTTGCCTGGACTTCTGTGCTCATCCCCACAGGGACA
TTCACAACATGAATAATGGAAGCACTGTGGTTTGTACCTTAACTCGAGAAGATAACCGCTCTTTGGGTGT
TATTCCTCAAGATGAGCAGCTCCATGTGCTACCTCTTTATAAGCTTTCAGACACAGATGAGTTTGGCTCC
AAGGAAGGAATGGAAGCCAAGATCAAATCTGGGGCCATCGAGGTCCTGGCACCCCGCCGCAAAAAAAGAA
CGTGTTTCACTCAGCCTGTTCCCCGTTCTGGAAAGAAGAGGGCTGCGATGATGACAGAGGTTCTTGCACA
TAAGATAAGGGCAGTGGAAAAGAAACCTATTCCCCGAATCAAGCGGAAGAATAACTCAACAACAACAAAC
AACAGTAAGCCTTCGTCACTGCCAACCTTAGGGAGTAACACTGAGACCGTGCAACCTGAAGTAAAAAGTG
AAACCGAACCCCATTTTATCTTAAAAAGTTCAGACAACACTAAAACTTATTCGCTGATGCCATCCGCTCC
TCACCCAGTGAAAGAGGCATCTCCAGGCTTCTCCTGGTCCCCGAAGACTGCTTCAGCCACACCAGCTCCA
CTGAAGAATGACGCAACAGCCTCATGCGGGTTTTCAGAAAGAAGCAGCACTCCCCACTGTACGATGCCTT
CGGGAAGACTCAGTGGTGCCAATGCTGCAGCTGCTGATGGCCCTGGCATTTCACAGCTTGGCGAAGTGGC
TCCTCTCCCCACCCTGTCTGCTCCTGTGATGGAGCCCCTCATTAATTCTGAGCCTTCCACTGGTGTGACT
GAGCCGCTAACGCCTCATCAGCCAAACCACCAGCCCTCCTTCCTCACCTCTCCTCAAGACCTTGCCTCTT
CTCCAATGGAAGAAGATGAGCAGCATTCTGAAGCAGATGAGCCTCCATCAGACGAACCCCTATCTGATGA
CCCCCTGTCACCTGCTGAGGAGAAATTGCCCCACATTGATGAGTATTGGTCAGACAGTGAGCACATCTTT
TTGGATGCAAATATTGGTGGGGTGGCCATCGCACCTGCTCACGGCTCGGTTTTGATTGAGTGTGCCCGGC
GAGAGCTGCACGCTACCACTCCTGTTGAGCACCCCAACCGTAATCATCCAACCCGCCTCTCCCTTGTCTT
TTACCAGCACAAAAACCTAAATAAGCCCCAACATGGTTTTGAACTAAACAAGATTAAGTTTGAGGCTAAA
GAAGCTAAGAATAAGAAAATGAAGGCCTCAGAGCAAAAAGACCAGGCAGCTAATGAAGGTCCAGAACAGT
CCTCTGAAGTAAATGAATTGAACCAAATTCCTTCTCATAAAGCATTAACATTAACCCATGACAATGTTGT
CACCGTGTCCCCTTATGCTCTCACACACGTTGCGGGGCCCTATAACCATTGGGTCTGAAAGGGTGGGCGC
GCCGACCCAGCTTTCTTGTACAAAGTGGTTCGATAATTCTTAATTAACTAGTTCTAGAGCGGCCGCCACC
GCGGTGGAGCTCCTAGGTGAGTCTAGAGAGTTAATTAAGACCCGGGACTAGTCCCTAGAGTCCTGCTTTA
ATGAGATATGCGAGACGCCTATGATCGCATGATATTTGCTTTCAATTCTGTTGTGCACGTTGTAAAAAAC
CTGAGCATGTGTAGCTCAGATCCTTACCGCCGGTTTCGGTTCATTCTAATGAATATATCACCCGTTACTA
TCGTATTTTTATGAATAATATTCTCCGTTCAATTTACTGATTGTACCCTACTACTTATATGTACAATATT
AAAATGAAAACAATATATTGTGCTGAATAGGTTTATAGCGACATCTATGATAGAGCGCCACAATAACAAA
CAATTGCGTTTTATTATTACAAATCCAATTTTAAAAAAAGCGGCAGAACCGGTCAAACCTAAAAGACTGA
TTACATAAATCTTATTCAAATTTCAAAAGTGCCCCAGGGGCTAGTATCTACGACACACCGAGCGGCGAAC
TAATAACGCTCACTGAAGGGAACTCCGGTTCCCCGCCGGCGCGCATGGGTGAGATTCCTTGAAGTTGAGT
ATTGGCCGTCCGCTCTACCGAAAGTTACGGGCACCATTCAACCCGGTCCAGCACGGCGGCCGGGTAACCG
ACTTGCTGCCCCGAGAATTATGCAGCATTTTTTTGGTGTATGTGGGCCCCAAATGAAGTGCAGGTCAAAC
CTTGACAGTGACGACAAATCGTTGGGCGGGTCCAGGGCGAATTTTGCGACGAGCTCGAATTCGTAATCAT
GTCATAGCTGTTTCCTGTGTGAAATTGTTATCCGCTCACAATTCCACACAACATACGAGCCGGAAGCATA
AAGTGTAAAGCCTGGGGTGCCTAATGAGTGAGCTAACTCACATTAATTGCGTTGCGCTCACTGCCCGCTT
TCCAGTCGGGAAACCTGTCGTGCCAGCTGCATTAATGAATCGGCCAACGCGCGGGGAGAGGCGGTTTGCG
TATTGGCTAGAGCAGCTTGCCAACATGGTGGAGCACGACACTCTCGTCTACTCCAAGAATATCAAAGATA
CAGTCTCAGAAGACCAAAGGGCTATTGAGACTTTTCAACAAAGGGTAATATCGGGAAACCTCCTCGGATT
CCATTGCCCAGCTATCTGTCACTTCATCAAAAGGACAGTAGAAAAGGAAGGTGGCACCTACAAATGCCAT
CATTGCGATAAAGGAAAGGCTATCGTTCAAGATGCCTCTGCCGACAGTGGTCCCAAAGATGGACCCCCAC
CCACGAGGAGCATCGTGGAAAAAGAAGACGTTCCAACCACGTCTTCAAAGCAAGTGGATTGATGTGAACA
TGGTGGAGCACGACACTCTCGTCTACTCCAAGAATATCAAAGATACAGTCTCAGAAGACCAAAGGGCTAT
TGAGACTTTTCAACAAAGGGTAATATCGGGAAACCTCCTCGGATTCCATTGCCCAGCTATCTGTCACTTC
ATCAAAAGGACAGTAGAAAAGGAAGGTGGCACCTACAAATGCCATCATTGCGATAAAGGAAAGGCTATCG
TTCAAGATGCCTCTGCCGACAGTGGTCCCAAAGATGGACCCCCACCCACGAGGAGCATCGTGGAAAAAGA
AGACGTTCCAACCACGTCTTCAAAGCAAGTGGATTGATGTGATATCTCCACTGACGTAAGGGATGACGCA
CAATCCCACTATCCTTCGCAAGACCCTTCCTCTATATAAGGAAGTTCATTTCATTTGGAGAGGACACGCT
GAAATCACCAGTCTCTCTCTACAAATCTATCTCTCTCGAGTCTACCATGAGCCCAGAACGACGCCCGGCC
GACATCCGCCGTGCCACCGAGGCGGACATGCCGGCGGTCTGCACCATCGTCAACCACTACATCGAGACAA
GCACGGTCAACTTCCGTACCGAGCCGCAGGAACCGCAGGAGTGGACGGACGACCTCGTCCGTCTGCGGGA
GCGCTATCCCTGGCTCGTCGCCGAGGTGGACGGCGAGGTCGCCGGCATCGCCTACGCGGGCCCCTGGAAG
GCACGCAACGCCTACGACTGGACGGCCGAGTCGACCGTGTACGTCTCCCCCCGCCACCAGCGGACGGGAC
TGGGCTCCACGCTCTACACCCACCTGCTGAAGTCCCTGGAGGCACAGGGCTTCAAGAGCGTGGTCGCTGT
CATCGGGCTGCCCAACGACCCGAGCGTGCGCATGCACGAGGCGCTCGGATATGCCCCCCGCGGCATGCTG
CGGGCGGCCGGCTTCAAGCACGGGAACTGGCATGACGTGGGTTTCTGGCAGCTGGACTTCAGCCTGCCGG
TACCGCCCCGTCCGGTCCTGCCCGTCACCGAGATTTGACTCGAGTTTCTCCATAATAATGTGTGAGTAGT
TCCCAGATAAGGGAATTAGGGTTCCTATAGGGTTTCGCTCATGTGTTGAGCATATAAGAAACCCTTAGTA
TGTATTTGTATTTGTAAAATACTTCTATCAATAAAATTTCTAATTCCTAAAACCAAAATCCAGTACTAAA
ATCCAGATCCCCCGAATTAATTCGGCGTTAATTCAGTACATTAAAAACGTCCGCAATGTGTTATTAAGTT
GTCTAAGCGTCAATTTGTTTACACCACAATATATCCTGCCACCAGCCAGCCAACAGCTCCCCGACCGGCA
GCTCGGCACAAAATCACCACTCGATACAGGCAGCCCATCAGTCCGGGACGGCGTCAGCGGGAGAGCCGTT
GTAAGGCGGCAGACTTTGCTCATGTTACCGATGCTATTCGGAAGAACGGCAACTAAGCTGCCGGGTTTGA
AACACGGATGATCTCGCGGAGGGTAGCATGTTGATTGTAACGATGACAGAGCGTTGCTGCCTGTGATCAC
CGCGGTTTCAAAATCGGCTCCGTCGATACTATGTTATACGCCAACTTTGAAAACAACTTTGAAAAAGCTG
TTTTCTGGTATTTAAGGTTTTAGAATGCAAGGAACAGTGAATTGGAGTTCGTCTTGTTATAATTAGCTTC
TTGGGGTATCTTTAAATACTGTAGAAAAGAGGAAGGAAATAATAAATGGCTAAAATGAGAATATCACCGG
AATTGAAAAAACTGATCGAAAAATACCGCTGCGTAAAAGATACGGAAGGAATGTCTCCTGCTAAGGTATA
TAAGCTGGTGGGAGAAAATGAAAACCTATATTTAAAAATGACGGACAGCCGGTATAAAGGGACCACCTAT
GATGTGGAACGGGAAAAGGACATGATGCTATGGCTGGAAGGAAAGCTGCCTGTTCCAAAGGTCCTGCACT
TTGAACGGCATGATGGCTGGAGCAATCTGCTCATGAGTGAGGCCGATGGCGTCCTTTGCTCGGAAGAGTA
TGAAGATGAACAAAGCCCTGAAAAGATTATCGAGCTGTATGCGGAGTGCATCAGGCTCTTTCACTCCATC
GACATATCGGATTGTCCCTATACGAATAGCTTAGACAGCCGCTTAGCCGAATTGGATTACTTACTGAATA
ACGATCTGGCCGATGTGGATTGCGAAAACTGGGAAGAAGACACTCCATTTAAAGATCCGCGCGAGCTGTA
TGATTTTTTAAAGACGGAAAAGCCCGAAGAGGAACTTGTCTTTTCCCACGGCGACCTGGGAGACAGCAAC
ATCTTTGTGAAAGATGGCAAAGTAAGTGGCTTTATTGATCTTGGGAGAAGCGGCAGGGCGGACAAGTGGT
ATGACATTGCCTTCTGCGTCCGGTCGATCAGGGAGGATATCGGGGAAGAACAGTATGTCGAGCTATTTTT
TGACTTACTGGGGATCAAGCCTGATTGGGAGAAAATAAAATATTATATTTTACTGGATGAATTGTTTTAG
TACCTAGAATGCATGACCAAAATCCCTTAACGCTGATGAATCCCCTAATGATTTTTATCAAAATCATTAA
GTTAAGGTAGATACACATCTTGTCATATGATCAAATGGTTTCGCCAAAAATCAATAATCAGACAACAAAA
TGTGCGAACTCGATATTTTACACGACTCTCTTTACCAATTCTGCCCCGAATTACACTTAAAACGACTCAA
CAGCTTAACGTTGGCTTGCCACGCCTTACTTGACTGTAAAACTCTCACTCTTACCGAACTTGGCCGTAAC
CTGCCAACCAAAGCGAGAACAAAACATAACATCAAACGAATCGACCGATTGTTAGGTAATCGTCACCTCC
ACAAAGAGCGACTCGCTGTATACCGTTGGCATGCTAGCTTTATCTGTTCGGGCAATACGATGCCCATTGT
ACTTGTTGACTGGTCTGATATCCGTGAGCAAAAACGGCTTATGGTATTGCGAGCTTCAGTCGCACTACAC
GGTCGTTCTGTTACTCTTTATGAGAAAGCGTTCCCGCTTTCAGAGCAATGTTCAAAGAAAGCTCATGACC
AATTTCTAGCCGACCTTGCGAGCATTCTACCGAGTAACACCACACCGCTCATTGTCAGTGATGCTGGCTT
TAAAGTGCCATGGTATAAATCCGTTGAGAAGCTGGGTTGGTACTGGTTAAGTCGAGTAAGAGGAAAAGTA
CAATATGCAGACCTAGGAGCGGAAAACTGGAAACCTATCAGCAACTTACATGATATGTCATCTAGTCACT
CAAAGACTTTAGGCTATAAGAGGCTGACTAAAAGCAATCCAATCTCATGCCAAATTCTATTGTATAAATC
TCGCTCTAAAGGCCGAAAAAATCAGCGCTCGACACGGACTCATTGTCACCACCCGTCACCTAAAATCTAC
TCAGCGTCGGCAAAGGAGCCATGGATTCTAGCAACTAACTTACCTGTTGAAATTCGAACACCCAAACAAC
TTGTTAATATCTATTCGAAGCGAATGCAGATTGAAGAAACCTTCCGAGACTTGAAAAGTCCTGCCTACGG
ACTAGGCCTACGCCATAGCCGAACGAGCAGCTCAGAGCGTTTTGATATCATGCTGCTAATCGCCCTGATG
CTTCAACTAACATGTTGGCTTGCGGGCGTTCATGCTCAGAAACAAGGTTGGGACAAGCACTTCCAGGCTA
ACACAGTCAGAAATCGAAACGTACTCTCAACAGTTCGCTTAGGCATGGAAGTTTTGCGGCATTCTGGCTA
CACAATAACAAGGGAAGACTTACTCGTGGCTGCAACCCTACTAGCTCAAAATTTATTCACACATGGTTAC
GCTTTGGGGAAATTATGAGGGGATCTCTCAGCCCTTAACGTGAGTTTTCGTTCCACTGAGCGTCAGACCC
CGTAGAAAAGATCAAAGGATCTTCTTGAGATCCTTTTTTTCTGCGCGTAATCTGCTGCTTGCAAACAAAA
AAACCACCGCTACCAGCGGTGGTTTGTTTGCCGGATCAAGAGCTACCAACTCTTTTTCCGAAGGTAACTG
GCTTCAGCAGAGCGCAGATACCAAATACTGTCCTTCTAGTGTAGCCGTAGTTAGGCCACCACTTCAAGAA
CTCTGTAGCACCGCCTACATACCTCGCTCTGCTAATCCTGTTACCAGTGGCTGCTGCCAGTGGCGATAAG
TCGTGTCTTACCGGGTTGGACTCAAGACGATAGTTACCGGATAAGGCGCAGCGGTCGGGCTGAACGGGGG
GTTCGTGCACACAGCCCAGCTTGGAGCGAACGACCTACACCGAACTGAGATACCTACAGCGTGAGCTATG
AGAAAGCGCCACGCTTCCCGAAGGGAGAAAGGCGGACAGGTATCCGGTAAGCGGCAGGGTCGGAACAGGA
GAGCGCACGAGGGAGCTTCCAGGGGGAAACGCCTGGTATCTTTATAGTCCTGTCGGGTTTCGCCACCTCT
GACTTGAGCGTCGATTTTTGTGATGCTCGTCAGGGGGGCGGAGCCTATGGAAAAACGCCAGCAACGCGGC
CTTTTTACGGTTCCTGGCCTTTTGCTGGCCTTTTGCTCACATGTTCTTTCCTGCGTTATCCCCTGATTCT
GTGGATAACCGTATTACCGCCTTTGAGTGAGCTGATACCGCTCGCCGCAGCCGAACGACCGAGCGCAGCG
AGTCAGTGAGCGAGGAAGCGGAAGAGCGCCTGATGCGGTATTTTCTCCTTACGCATCTGTGCGGTATTTC
ACACCGCATATGGTGCACTCTCAGTACAATCTGCTCTGATGCCGCATAGTTAAGCCAGTATACACTCCGC
TATCGCTACGTGACTGGGTCATGGCTGCGCCCCGACACCCGCCAACACCCGCTGACGCGCCCTGACGGGC
TTGTCTGCTCCCGGCATCCGCTTACAGACAAGCTGTGACCGTCTCCGGGAGCTGCATGTGTCAGAGGTTT
TCACCGTCATCACCGAAACGCGCGAGGCAGGGTGCCTTGATGTGGGCGCCTTATTTGCCGACTACCTTGG
TGATCTCGCCTTTCACGTAGTGGACAAATTCTTCCAACTGATCTGCGCGCGAGGCCAAGCGATCTTCTTC
TTGTCCAAGATAAGCCTGTCTAGCTTCAAGTATGACGGGCTGATACTGGGCCGGCAGGCGCTCCATTGCC
CAGTCGGCAGCGACATCCTTCGGCGCGATTTTGCCGGTTACTGCGCTGTACCAAATGCGGGACAACGTAA
GCACTACATTTCGCTCATCGCCAGCCCAGTCGGGCGGCGAGTTCCATAGCGTTAAGGTTTCATTTAGCGC
CTCAAATAGATCCTGTTCAGGAACCGGATCAAAGAGTTCCTCCGCCGCTGGACCTACCAAGGCAACGCTA
TGTTCTCTTGCTTTTGTCAGCAAGATAGCCAGATCAATGTCGATCGTGGCTGGCTCGAAGATACCTGCAA
GAATGTCATTGCGCTGCCATTCTCCAAATTGCAGTTCGCGCTTAGCTGGATAACGCCACGGAATGATGTC
GTCGTGCACAACAATGGTGACTTCTACAGCGCGGAGAATCTCGCTCTCTCCAGGGGAAGCCGAAGTTTCC
AAAAGGTCGTTGATCAAAGCTCGCCGCGTTGTTTCATCAAGCCTTACGGTCACCGTAACCAGCAAATCAA
TATCACTGTGTGGCTTCAGGCCGCCATCCACTGCGGAGCCGTACAAATGTACGGCCAGCAACGTCGGTTC
GAGATGGCGCTCGATGACGCCAACTACCTCTGATAGTTGAGTCGATACTTCGGCGATCACCGCTTCCCTC
AT
