[The description below was written by a language model from this plasmid's Addgene catalogue record.]
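Description:
pUBQ10::ZF108_3xFLAG_TET1cd is a plant expression construct built on the pMDC123 backbone, intended for use in Arabidopsis thaliana. It is propagated in E. coli under spectinomycin selection, and transformed plants are selected with Basta (glufosinate herbicide resistance). The record does not list the origins of replication, T-DNA borders or terminator elements, and the copy number is given as unknown; no feature table is provided, so the exact arrangement of backbone parts cannot be confirmed here.

The insert, recorded as about 5.8 kb, combines Arabidopsis, human and synthetic components. The Arabidopsis UBQ10 promoter, a strong and broadly active ubiquitin promoter, drives a fusion protein composed of ZF108, an engineered zinc finger DNA-binding domain that recognises the promoter of the FWA gene, a 3xFLAG epitope tag for immunodetection or chromatin immunoprecipitation, and the catalytic domain of human TET1 (TET1cd). TET1 is a dioxygenase that oxidises 5-methylcytosine, starting a pathway that leads to loss of DNA methylation. The TET1cd portion was amplified from a previously made plasmid from another laboratory.

Tethering the TET1 catalytic domain to the zinc finger directs demethylation activity to the FWA promoter, a locus normally silenced by DNA methylation in Arabidopsis. The construct is therefore a tool for targeted DNA demethylation and epigenome editing in plants, allowing study of how removal of methylation at a defined site affects gene expression and associated phenotypes.
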