Addgene plasmid #106432: pUBQ10::ZF108_3xFLAG_TET1cd
Purpose: pUBQ10 driven Zinc Finger human TET1 catalytic domain fusion that targets the FWA promoter in arabidopsis
Depositing lab: Steven Jacobsen. Depositing organization: University of California, Los Angeles (UCLA). Publication: Targeted DNA demethylation of the Arabidopsis genome using the human TET1 catalytic domain. Gallego-Bartolome J, Gardiner J, Liu W, Papikian A, Ghoshal B, Kuo HY, Zhao JM, Segal DJ, Jacobsen SE. Proc Natl Acad Sci U S A. 2018 Feb 27;115(9):E2125-E2134. doi: 10.1073/pnas.1716945115. Epub 2018 Feb 14. PubMed 29444862.
Backbone
  Vector backbone: pMDC123
  Vector type: Plant Expression, Synthetic Biology
  Selectable markers: Basta
Growth in bacteria
  Bacterial resistance: Spectinomycin, 50 μg/mL
  Growth temperature: 37°C
  Growth strain: DH5alpha
  Copy number: Unknown
Gene/Insert
  Gene/Insert name: pUBQ10::ZF108_3xFLAG_TET1cd
  Species: H. sapiens (human), A. thaliana (mustard weed), Synthetic
  Insert size (bp): 5787
  Entrez Gene: TET1 (a.k.a. CXXC6, LCX, bA119F7.1)
Resource information
  A portion of this plasmid was derived from a plasmid made by: The catalytic domain of the TET1 protein (TET1cd) was amplified from the plasmid pJFA334E9, a gift from Keith Joung (Addgene plasmid # 4937)
Terms and licenses: Academic/Nonprofit Terms; Industry Terms: Not Available to Industry
How to cite: pUBQ10::ZF108_3xFLAG_TET1cd was a gift from Steven Jacobsen (Addgene plasmid # 106432 ; http://n2t.net/addgene:106432 ; RRID:Addgene_106432)
