>Addgene plasmid #106432 | pUBQ10::ZF108_3xFLAG_TET1cd | depositor partial sequence | sequence record 201566 | pUBQ10::ZF108_3xFlag_TET1cd
AGTCTAGCTCAACAGAGCTTTTAACCCAAATTGGTACAATAGAATACAACTTTAGATCATAATTCTCAAA
AGAAAGAGATTCCTTAGCTATTCTATCTGCCACTCCATTTCCTTCTCGGCTTGTATGCACAAGCATAAAA
TCCTCAAACTTGCTAAGTAGATACTTTATGTCTTGGATAATTGGATTGAGACTTGACAAGCATAACTTTC
ATGTAACCAAAGACACAAGTTGCTGAGAATCCACCTCAAAAATGATCTTCCTATAATTGAATCGGGATAA
TGACAGCACAGCCCATCTAAGAGCCTCCACTTCTACTTCCAGCACGCTTCTTACTTTTACCACAGCTCTT
GCACCTAACCATAACACCTTCCCTGTATGATCGCGAAGCACCCACCCTAAGCCACATTTTAATCCTTCTG
TTGGCCATGCCCCATCAAAGTTGCACTTAACCCAAGATTGTGGTGGAGCTTCCCATGTTTCTCGTCTGTC
CCGACGGTGTTGTGGTTGGTGCTTTCCTTACATTCTGAGCCTCTTTCCTTCTAATCCACTCATCTGCATC
TTCTTGTGTCCTTACTAATACCTCATTGGTTCCAAATTCCCTCCCTTTAAGCACCAGCTCGTTTCTGTTC
TTCCACAGCCTCCCAAGTATCCAAGGGACTAAAGCCTCCACATTCTTCAGATCAGGATATTCTTGTTTAA
GATGTTGAACTCTATGGAGGTTTGTATGAACTGATGATCTAGGACCGGATAAGTTCCCTTCTTCATAGCG
AACTTATTCAAAGAATGTTTTGTGTATCATTCTTGTTACATTGTTATTAATGAAAAAATATTATTGGTCA
TTGGACTGAACACGAGTGTTAAATATGGACCAGGCCCCAAATAAGATCCATTGATATATGAATTAAATAA
CAAGAATAAATCGAGTCACCAAACCACTTGCCTTTTTTAACGAGACTTGTTCACCAACTTGATACAAAAG
TCATTATCCTATGCAAATCAATAATCATACAAAAATATCCAATAACACTAAAAAATTAAAAGAAATGGAT
AATTTCACAATATGTTATACGATAAAGAAGTTACTTTTCCAAGAAATTCACTGATTTTATAAGCCCACTT
GCATTAGATAAATGGCAAAAAAAAACAAAAAGGAAAAGAAATAAAGCACGAAGAATTCTAGAAAATACGA
AATACGCTTCAATGCAGTGGGACCCACGGTTCAATTATTGCCAATTTTCAGCTCCACCGTATATTTAAAA
AATAAAACGATAATGCTAAAAAAATATAAATCGTAACGATCGTTAAATCTCAACGGCTGGATCTTATGAC
GACCGTTAGAAATTGTGGTTGTCGACGAGTCAGTAATAAACGGCGTCAAAGTGGTTGCAGCCGGCACACA
CGAGTCGTGTTTATCAACTCAAAGCACAAATACTTTTCCTCAACCTAAAAATAAGGCAATTAGCCAAAAA
CAACTTTGCGTGTAAACAACGCTCAATACACGTGTCATTTTATTATTAGCTATTGCTTCACCGCCTTAGC
TTTCTCGTGACCTAGTCGTCCTCGTCTTTTCTTCTTCTTCTTCTATAAAACAATACCCAAAGAGCTCTTC
TTCTTCACAATTCAGATTTCAATTTCTCAAAATCTTAAAAACTTTCTCTCAATTCTCTCTACCGTGATCA
AGGTAAATTTCTGTGTTCCTTATTCTCTCAAAATCTTCGATTTTGTTTTCGTTCGATCCCAATTTCGTAT
ATGTTCTTTGGTTTAGATTCTGTTAATCTTAGATCGAAGACGATTTTCTGGGTTTGATCGTTAGATATCA
TCTTAATTCTCGATTAGGGTTTCATAGATATCATCCGATTTGTTCAAATAATTTGAGTTTTGTCGAATAA
TTACTCTTCGATTTGTGATTTCTATCTAGATCTGGTGTTAGTTTCTAGTTTGTGCGATCGAATTTGTCGA
TTAATCTGAGTTTTTCTGATTAACAGACGCGTCCATGGTTGGGTACCAACAAATGGCTGGTGGACTTAAC
GATATCTTCGAAGCTCAGAAGATTGAATGGCATGAGGATACTGGTGGATCTAGCATCCCCGGACTTGAGG
TTCTTTTCCAAGGACCTCTCGAGCCTTATAAATGCCCTGAGTGTGGAAAATCTTTCTCTCAATCTGGAGA
TCTTAGGAGGCACCAAAGGACCCATACCGGTGAAAAACCTTATAAATGCCCTGAGTGTGGAAAATCATTC
AGTAGGAGTGATCATCTTACCACCCATCAGAGGACCCATACTGGTGAAAAACCTTATAAATGCCCTGAGT
GTGGAAAATCATTCTCACAATCTTCATCTCTTGTTAGGCATCAGAGGACTCATACCGGAGAAAAACCTTA
TAAATGCCCTGAGTGTGGAAAATCATTCTCAACATCTGGAAACCTTGTTAGGCACCAAAGGACCCATACT
GGTGAAAAACCTTATAAATGCCCTGAGTGTGGAAAATCATTCTCTCAGAGAGCAAACCTTAGGGCTCATC
AAAGGACACACACTGGAGAAAAACCTTATAAATGCCCTGAGTGTGGAAAATCTTTCTCTAGGAGTGATAA
GCTCACCGAGCATCAAAGGACTCACACCGGACTCGAGGACTACAAAGACGATGACGACAAAGACTACAAA
GACGATGACGACAAAGACTACAAAGACGATGACGACAAAAAGCTTGATATCGCCATGGGGGGCGCGCCAA
GCTATCAAACAAGTTTGTACAAAAAAGCAGGCTCCGCGGCCGCCCCCTTCACCATGGGATCCCTGCCCAC
CTGCAGCTGTCTTGATCGAGTTATACAAAAAGACAAAGGCCCATATTATACACACCTTGGGGCAGGACCA
AGTGTTGCTGCTGTCAGGGAAATCATGGAGAATAGGTATGGTCAAAAAGGAAACGCAATAAGGATAGAAA
TAGTAGTGTACACCGGTAAAGAAGGGAAAAGCTCTCATGGGTGTCCAATTGCTAAGTGGGTTTTAAGAAG
AAGCAGTGATGAAGAAAAAGTTCTTTGTTTGGTCCGGCAGCGTACAGGCCACCACTGTCCAACTGCTGTG
ATGGTGGTGCTCATCATGGTGTGGGATGGCATCCCTCTTCCAATGGCCGACCGGCTATACACAGAGCTCA
CAGAGAATCTAAAGTCATACAATGGGCACCCTACCGACAGAAGATGCACCCTCAATGAAAATCGTACCTG
TACATGTCAAGGAATTGATCCAGAGACTTGTGGAGCTTCATTCTCTTTTGGCTGTTCATGGAGTATGTAC
TTTAATGGCTGTAAGTTTGGTAGAAGCCCAAGCCCCAGAAGATTTAGAATTGATCCAAGCTCTCCCTTAC
ATGAAAAAAACCTTGAAGATAACTTACAGAGTTTGGCTACACGATTAGCTCCAATTTATAAGCAGTATGC
TCCAGTAGCTTACCAAAATCAGGTGGAATATGAAAATGTTGCCCGAGAATGTCGGCTTGGCAGCAAGGAA
GGTCGACCCTTCTCTGGGGTCACTGCTTGCCTGGACTTCTGTGCTCATCCCCACAGGGACATTCACAACA
TGAATAATGGAAGCACTGTGGTTTGTACCTTAACTCGAGAAGATAACCGCTCTTTGGGTGTTATTCCTCA
AGATGAGCAGCTCCATGTGCTACCTCTTTATAAGCTTTCAGACACAGATGAGTTTGGCTCCAAGGAAGGA
ATGGAAGCCAAGATCAAATCTGGGGCCATCGAGGTCCTGGCACCCCGCCGCAAAAAAAGAACGTGTTTCA
CTCAGCCTGTTCCCCGTTCTGGAAAGAAGAGGGCTGCGATGATGACAGAGGTTCTTGCACATAAGATAAG
GGCAGTGGAAAAGAAACCTATTCCCCGAATCAAGCGGAAGAATAACTCAACAACAACAAACAACAGTAAG
CCTTCGTCACTGCCAACCTTAGGGAGTAACACTGAGACCGTGCAACCTGAAGTAAAAAGTGAAACCGAAC
CCCATTTTATCTTAAAAAGTTCAGACAACACTAAAACTTATTCGCTGATGCCATCCGCTCCTCACCCAGT
GAAAGAGGCATCTCCAGGCTTCTCCTGGTCCCCGAAGACTGCTTCAGCCACACCAGCTCCACTGAAGAAT
GACGCAACAGCCTCATGCGGGTTTTCAGAAAGAAGCAGCACTCCCCACTGTACGATGCCTTCGGGAAGAC
TCAGTGGTGCCAATGCTGCAGCTGCTGATGGCCCTGGCATTTCACAGCTTGGCGAAGTGGCTCCTCTCCC
CACCCTGTCTGCTCCTGTGATGGAGCCCCTCATTAATTCTGAGCCTTCCACTGGTGTGACTGAGCCGCTA
ACGCCTCATCAGCCAAACCACCAGCCCTCCTTCCTCACCTCTCCTCAAGACCTTGCCTCTTCTCCAATGG
AAGAAGATGAGCAGCATTCTGAAGCAGATGAGCCTCCATCAGACGAACCCCTATCTGATGACCCCCTGTC
ACCTGCTGAGGAGAAATTGCCCCACATTGATGAGTATTGGTCAGACAGTGAGCACATCTTTTTGGATGCA
AATATTGGTGGGGTGGCCATCGCACCTGCTCACGGCTCGGTTTTGATTGAGTGTGCCCGGCGAGAGCTGC
ACGCTACCACTCCTGTTGAGCACCCCAACCGTAATCATCCAACCCGCCTCTCCCTTGTCTTTTACCAGCA
CAAAAACCTAAATAAGCCCCAACATGGTTTTGAACTAAACAAGATTAAGTTTGAGGCTAAAGAAGCTAAG
AATAAGAAAATGAAGGCCTCAGAGCAAAAAGACCAGGCAGCTAATGAAGGTCCAGAACAGTCCTCTGAAG
TAAATGAATTGAACCAAATTCCTTCTCATAAAGCATTAACATTAACCCATGACAATGTTGTCACCGTGTC
CCCTTATGCTCTCACACACGTTGCGGGGCCCTATAACCATTGGGTCTGAAAGGGTGGGCGCGCCGACCCA
GCTTTCTTGTACAAAGTGGTTCGATAATTCCTTAATTAACTAGTTCTAGAGCGGCCGCCACCGCGGTGGA
GCTCCTAGGTGAGTCTAGAGAGTTAATTAAGACCCGGGACTAGTCCCTAGAGTCCTGCTTTAATGAGATA
TGCGAGACGCCTATGATCGCATGATATTTGCTTTCAATTCTGTTGTGCACGTTGTAAAAAACCTGAGCAT
GTGTAGCTCAGATCCTTACCGCCGGTTTCGGTTCATTCTAATGAATATATCACCCGTTACTATCGTATTT
TTATGAATAATATTCTCCGTTCAATTTACTGATTGTACCCTACTACTTATATGTACAATATTAAAATGAA
AACAATATATTGTGCTGAATAGGTTTATAGCGACATCTATGATAGAGCGCCACAATAACAAACAATTGCG
TTTTATTATTACAAATCCAATTTTAAAAAAAGCGGCAGAACCGGTCAAACCTAAAAGACTGATTACATAA
ATCTTATTCAAATTTCAAAAGTGCCCCAGGGGCTAGTATCTACGACACACCGAGCGGCGAACTAATAACG
CTCACTGAAGGGAACTCCGGTTCCCCGCCGGCGCGCATGGGTGAGATTCCTTGAAGTTGAGTATTGGCCG
TCCGCTCTACCGAAAGTTACGGGCACCATTCAACCCGGTCCAGCACGGCGGCCGGGTAACCGACTTGCTG
CCCCGAGAATTATGCAGCATTTTTTTGGTGTATGTGGGCCCCAAATGAAGTGCAGGTCAAACCTTGACAG
TGACGACAAATCGTTGGGCGGGTCCAGGGCGAATTTTGCGACGAGCT
