>Addgene plasmid #106432 | pUBQ10::ZF108_3xFLAG_TET1cd | depositor partial sequence | sequence record 201766 | pUBQ10
AGTCTAGCTCAACAGAGCTTTTAACCCAAATTGGTACAATAGAATACAACTTTAGATCATAATTCTCAAA
AGAAAGAGATTCCTTAGCTATTCTATCTGCCACTCCATTTCCTTCTCGGCTTGTATGCACAAGCATAAAA
TCCTCAAACTTGCTAAGTAGATACTTTATGTCTTGGATAATTGGATTGAGACTTGACAAGCATAACTTTC
ATGTAACCAAAGACACAAGTTGCTGAGAATCCACCTCAAAAATGATCTTCCTATAATTGAATCGGGATAA
TGACAGCACAGCCCATCTAAGAGCCTCCACTTCTACTTCCAGCACGCTTCTTACTTTTACCACAGCTCTT
GCACCTAACCATAACACCTTCCCTGTATGATCGCGAAGCACCCACCCTAAGCCACATTTTAATCCTTCTG
TTGGCCATGCCCCATCAAAGTTGCACTTAACCCAAGATTGTGGTGGAGCTTCCCATGTTTCTCGTCTGTC
CCGACGGTGTTGTGGTTGGTGCTTTCCTTACATTCTGAGCCTCTTTCCTTCTAATCCACTCATCTGCATC
TTCTTGTGTCCTTACTAATACCTCATTGGTTCCAAATTCCCTCCCTTTAAGCACCAGCTCGTTTCTGTTC
TTCCACAGCCTCCCAAGTATCCAAGGGACTAAAGCCTCCACATTCTTCAGATCAGGATATTCTTGTTTAA
GATGTTGAACTCTATGGAGGTTTGTATGAACTGATGATCTAGGACCGGATAAGTTCCCTTCTTCATAGCG
AACTTATTCAAAGAATGTTTTGTGTATCATTCTTGTTACATTGTTATTAATGAAAAAATATTATTGGTCA
TTGGACTGAACACGAGTGTTAAATATGGACCAGGCCCCAAATAAGATCCATTGATATATGAATTAAATAA
CAAGAATAAATCGAGTCACCAAACCACTTGCCTTTTTTAACGAGACTTGTTCACCAACTTGATACAAAAG
TCATTATCCTATGCAAATCAATAATCATACAAAAATATCCAATAACACTAAAAAATTAAAAGAAATGGAT
AATTTCACAATATGTTATACGATAAAGAAGTTACTTTTCCAAGAAATTCACTGATTTTATAAGCCCACTT
GCATTAGATAAATGGCAAAAAAAAACAAAAAGGAAAAGAAATAAAGCACGAAGAATTCTAGAAAATACGA
AATACGCTTCAATGCAGTGGGACCCACGGTTCAATTATTGCCAATTTTCAGCTCCACCGTATATTTAAAA
AATAAAACGATAATGCTAAAAAAATATAAATCGTAACGATCGTTAAATCTCAACGGCTGGATCTTATGAC
GACCGTTAGAAATTGTGGTTGTCGACGAGTCAGTAATAAACGGCGTCAAAGTGGTTGCAGCCGGCACACA
CGAGTCGTGTTTATCAACTCAAAGCACAAATACTTTTCCTCAACCTAAAAATAAGGCAATTAGCCAAAAA
CAACTTTGCGTGTAAACAACGCTCAATACACGTGTCATTTTATTATTAGCTATTGCTTCACCGCCTTAGC
TTTCTCGTGACCTAGTCGTCCTCGTCTTTTCTTCTTCTTCTTCTATAAAACAATACCCAAAGAGCTCTTC
TTCTTCACAATTCAGATTTCAATTTCTCAAAATCTTAAAAACTTTCTCTCAATTCTCTCTACCGTGATCA
AGGTAAATTTCTGTGTTCCTTATTCTCTCAAAATCTTCGATTTTGTTTTCGTTCGATCCCAATTTCGTAT
ATGTTCTTTGGTTTAGATTCTGTTAATCTTAGATCGAAGACGATTTTCTGGGTTTGATCGTTAGATATCA
TCTTAATTCTCGATTAGGGTTTCATAGATATCATCCGATTTGTTCAAATAATTTGAGTTTTGTCGAATAA
TTACTCTTCGATTTGTGATTTCTATCTAGATCTGGTGTTAGTTTCTAGTTTGTGCGATCGAATTTGTCGA
TTAATCTGAGTTTTTCTGATTAACAGACGCGTCC
