>Addgene plasmid #106432 | pUBQ10::ZF108_3xFLAG_TET1cd | depositor partial sequence | sequence record 201767 | BLRP_ZF108
ATGGTTGGGTACCAACAAATGGCTGGTGGACTTAACGATATCTTCGAAGCTCAGAAGATTGAATGGCATG
AGGATACTGGTGGATCTAGCATCCCCGGACTTGAGGTTCTTTTCCAAGGACCTCTCGAGCCTTATAAATG
CCCTGAGTGTGGAAAATCTTTCTCTCAATCTGGAGATCTTAGGAGGCACCAAAGGACCCATACCGGTGAA
AAACCTTATAAATGCCCTGAGTGTGGAAAATCATTCAGTAGGAGTGATCATCTTACCACCCATCAGAGGA
CCCATACTGGTGAAAAACCTTATAAATGCCCTGAGTGTGGAAAATCATTCTCACAATCTTCATCTCTTGT
TAGGCATCAGAGGACTCATACCGGAGAAAAACCTTATAAATGCCCTGAGTGTGGAAAATCATTCTCAACA
TCTGGAAACCTTGTTAGGCACCAAAGGACCCATACTGGTGAAAAACCTTATAAATGCCCTGAGTGTGGAA
AATCATTCTCTCAGAGAGCAAACCTTAGGGCTCATCAAAGGACACACACTGGAGAAAAACCTTATAAATG
CCCTGAGTGTGGAAAATCTTTCTCTAGGAGTGATAAGCTCACCGAGCATCAAAGGACTCACACCGGAC
