>Addgene plasmid #106432 | pUBQ10::ZF108_3xFLAG_TET1cd | depositor partial sequence | sequence record 201768 | 3xFLAG
TCGAGGACTACAAAGACGATGACGACAAAGACTACAAAGACGATGACGACAAAGACTACAAAGACGATGA
CGACAAAAAGCTTGATATCGCCATGGG
