>Addgene plasmid #106432 | pUBQ10::ZF108_3xFLAG_TET1cd | depositor partial sequence | sequence record 201769 | TET1cd
ATGGGATCCCTGCCCACCTGCAGCTGTCTTGATCGAGTTATACAAAAAGACAAAGGCCCATATTATACAC
ACCTTGGGGCAGGACCAAGTGTTGCTGCTGTCAGGGAAATCATGGAGAATAGGTATGGTCAAAAAGGAAA
CGCAATAAGGATAGAAATAGTAGTGTACACCGGTAAAGAAGGGAAAAGCTCTCATGGGTGTCCAATTGCT
AAGTGGGTTTTAAGAAGAAGCAGTGATGAAGAAAAAGTTCTTTGTTTGGTCCGGCAGCGTACAGGCCACC
ACTGTCCAACTGCTGTGATGGTGGTGCTCATCATGGTGTGGGATGGCATCCCTCTTCCAATGGCCGACCG
GCTATACACAGAGCTCACAGAGAATCTAAAGTCATACAATGGGCACCCTACCGACAGAAGATGCACCCTC
AATGAAAATCGTACCTGTACATGTCAAGGAATTGATCCAGAGACTTGTGGAGCTTCATTCTCTTTTGGCT
GTTCATGGAGTATGTACTTTAATGGCTGTAAGTTTGGTAGAAGCCCAAGCCCCAGAAGATTTAGAATTGA
TCCAAGCTCTCCCTTACATGAAAAAAACCTTGAAGATAACTTACAGAGTTTGGCTACACGATTAGCTCCA
ATTTATAAGCAGTATGCTCCAGTAGCTTACCAAAATCAGGTGGAATATGAAAATGTTGCCCGAGAATGTC
GGCTTGGCAGCAAGGAAGGTCGACCCTTCTCTGGGGTCACTGCTTGCCTGGACTTCTGTGCTCATCCCCA
CAGGGACATTCACAACATGAATAATGGAAGCACTGTGGTTTGTACCTTAACTCGAGAAGATAACCGCTCT
TTGGGTGTTATTCCTCAAGATGAGCAGCTCCATGTGCTACCTCTTTATAAGCTTTCAGACACAGATGAGT
TTGGCTCCAAGGAAGGAATGGAAGCCAAGATCAAATCTGGGGCCATCGAGGTCCTGGCACCCCGCCGCAA
AAAAAGAACGTGTTTCACTCAGCCTGTTCCCCGTTCTGGAAAGAAGAGGGCTGCGATGATGACAGAGGTT
CTTGCACATAAGATAAGGGCAGTGGAAAAGAAACCTATTCCCCGAATCAAGCGGAAGAATAACTCAACAA
CAACAAACAACAGTAAGCCTTCGTCACTGCCAACCTTAGGGAGTAACACTGAGACCGTGCAACCTGAAGT
AAAAAGTGAAACCGAACCCCATTTTATCTTAAAAAGTTCAGACAACACTAAAACTTATTCGCTGATGCCA
TCCGCTCCTCACCCAGTGAAAGAGGCATCTCCAGGCTTCTCCTGGTCCCCGAAGACTGCTTCAGCCACAC
CAGCTCCACTGAAGAATGACGCAACAGCCTCATGCGGGTTTTCAGAAAGAAGCAGCACTCCCCACTGTAC
GATGCCTTCGGGAAGACTCAGTGGTGCCAATGCTGCAGCTGCTGATGGCCCTGGCATTTCACAGCTTGGC
GAAGTGGCTCCTCTCCCCACCCTGTCTGCTCCTGTGATGGAGCCCCTCATTAATTCTGAGCCTTCCACTG
GTGTGACTGAGCCGCTAACGCCTCATCAGCCAAACCACCAGCCCTCCTTCCTCACCTCTCCTCAAGACCT
TGCCTCTTCTCCAATGGAAGAAGATGAGCAGCATTCTGAAGCAGATGAGCCTCCATCAGACGAACCCCTA
TCTGATGACCCCCTGTCACCTGCTGAGGAGAAATTGCCCCACATTGATGAGTATTGGTCAGACAGTGAGC
ACATCTTTTTGGATGCAAATATTGGTGGGGTGGCCATCGCACCTGCTCACGGCTCGGTTTTGATTGAGTG
TGCCCGGCGAGAGCTGCACGCTACCACTCCTGTTGAGCACCCCAACCGTAATCATCCAACCCGCCTCTCC
CTTGTCTTTTACCAGCACAAAAACCTAAATAAGCCCCAACATGGTTTTGAACTAAACAAGATTAAGTTTG
AGGCTAAAGAAGCTAAGAATAAGAAAATGAAGGCCTCAGAGCAAAAAGACCAGGCAGCTAATGAAGGTCC
AGAACAGTCCTCTGAAGTAAATGAATTGAACCAAATTCCTTCTCATAAAGCATTAACATTAACCCATGAC
AATGTTGTCACCGTGTCCCCTTATGCTCTCACACACGTTGCGGGGCCCTATAACCATTGGGTCTGA
